>Addgene plasmid #78951 | PP67 | depositor full sequence | sequence record 147696 | PP67 sequence 3214 bps
TCATTACAGAAACGGCTTTTTCAAAAATATGGTATTGATAATCCTGATATGAATAAATTGCAGTTTCATT
TGATGCTCGATGAGTTTTTCTAACACATCATGTAATTAGTTATGTCACGCTTACATTCACGCCCTCCCCC
CACATCCGCTCTAACCGAAAAGGAAGGAGTTAGACAACCTGAAGTCTAGGTCCCTATTTATTTTTTTATA
GTTATGTTAGTATTAAGAACGTTATTTATATTTCAAATTTTTCTTTTTTTTCTGTACAGACGCGTGTACG
CATGTAACATTATACTGAAAACCTTGCTTGAGAAGGTTTTGGGACGCTCGAAGGCTTTAATTTGCAAGCT
GGAGACCAACATGTGAGCAAAAGGCCAGCAAAAGGCCAGGAACCGTAAAAAGGCCGCGTTGCTGGCGTTT
TTCCATAGGCTCCGCCCCCCTGACGAGCATCACAAAAATCGACGCTCAAGTCAGAGGTGGCGAAACCCGA
CAGGACTATAAAGATACCAGGCGTTTCCCCCTGGAAGCTCCCTCGTGCGCTCTCCTGTTCCGACCCTGCC
GCTTACCGGATACCTGTCCGCCTTTCTCCCTTCGGGAAGCGTGGCGCTTTCTCATAGCTCACGCTGTAGG
TATCTCAGTTCGGTGTAGGTCGTTCGCTCCAAGCTGGGCTGTGTGCACGAACCCCCCGTTCAGCCCGACC
GCTGCGCCTTATCCGGTAACTATCGTCTTGAGTCCAACCCGGTAAGACACGACTTATCGCCACTGGCAGC
AGCCACTGGTAACAGGATTAGCAGAGCGAGGTATGTAGGCGGTGCTACAGAGTTCTTGAAGTGGTGGCCT
AACTACGGCTACACTAGAAGAACAGTATTTGGTATCTGCGCTCTGCTGAAGCCAGTTACCTTCGGAAAAA
GAGTTGGTAGCTCTTGATCCGGCAAACAAACCACCGCTGGTAGCGGTGGTTTTTTTGTTTGCAAGCAGCA
GATTACGCGCAGAAAAAAAGGATCTCAAGAAGATCCTTTGATCTTTTCTACGGGGTCTGACGCTCAGTGG
AACGAAAACTCACGTTAAGGGATTTTGGTCATGCATGAGATCAGATCTTTTTTGTAGAAATGTCTTGGTG
TCCTCGTCCAATCAGGTAGCCATCTCTGAAATATCTGGCTCCGTTGCAACTCCGAACGACCTGCTGGCAA
CGTAAAATTCTCCGGGGTAAAACTTAAATGTGGAGTAATGGAACCAGAAACGTCTCTTCCCTTCTCTCTC
CTTCCACCGCCCGTTACCGTCCCTAGGAAATTTTACTCTGCTGGAGAGCTTCTTCTACGGCCCCCTTGCA
GCAATGCTCTTCCCAGCATTACGTTGCGGGTAAAACGGAGGTCGTGTACCCGACCTAGCAGCCCAGGGAT
GGAAAAGTCCCGGCCGTCGCTGGCAATAATAGCGGGCGGACGCATGTCATGAGATTATTGGAAACCACCA
GAATCGAATATAAAAGGCGAACACCTTTCCCAATTTTGGTTTCTCCTGACCCAAAGACTTTAAATTTAAT
TTATTTGTCCCTATTTCAATCAATTGAACAACTATTTCGGCTGGACGGCGACGTAAACGGCCACAAGTTT
ATGGCCGTGATGACCTGTGTCTTCGTGGTTTGTCTGGTCAACCACCGCGGTCTCAGTGGTGTACGGTACA
AACCCAAAGCAGCACGACACGGCAACTACAAGACCCGCGCCGAGGGCATGTTCCCCAAAGCGATACCACT
TGAAGCAGTGGTACTGCTTGTGGGTACACTCTGCGGGTGTGAAGTTCGAGGGCGACACCCTGGTGAACCG
CATCGAGCTGAAGGGCATCTTCCAACTCGCTTAATTGCGAGTTTTTATTTCGTTTATTTCAATTAAGGTA
ACTAAAAAACTCCTTTTACACATGAAGCAGCACGACTTCTTCAAGTCCGCCATGCCCGAAAAACGCCTCT
TCAGAGTACAGAAGATTAAGTGAGACCTTCGTTTGTGCGGATCCCCCACACACCATAGCTTCAAAATGTT
TCTACTCCTTTTTTACTCTTCCAGATTTTCTCGGACTCCGCGCATCGCCGTACCACTTCAAAACACCCAA
GCACAGCATACTAAATTTCCCCTCTTTCTTCCTCTAGGGTGTCGTTAATTACCCGTACTAAAGGTTTGGA
AAAGAAAAAAGAGACCGCCTCGTTTCTTTTTCTTCGTCGAAAAAGGCAATAAAAATTTTTATCACGTTTC
TTTTTCTTGAAAATTTTTTTTTTTGATTTTTTTCTCTTTCGATGACCTCCCATTGATATTTAAGTTAATA
AACGGTCTTCAATTTCTCAAGTTTCAGTTTCATTTTTCTTGTTCTATTACAACTTTTTTTACTTCTTGCT
CATTAGAAAGAAAGCATAGCAATCTAATCTAAGGGCGGTGTTGACAATTAATCATCGGCATAGTATATCG
GCATAGTATAATACGACAAGGTGAGGAACTAAACCATGGTAATGAGCCATATTCAACGGGAAACGTCTTG
CTCTAGGCCGCGATTAAATTCCAACATGGATGCTGATTTATATGGGTATAAATGGGCTCGCGATAATGTC
GGGCAATCAGGTGCGACAATCTATCGATTGTATGGGAAGCCCGATGCGCCAGAGTTGTTTCTGAAACATG
GCAAAGGTAGCGTTGCCAATGATGTTACAGATGAGATGGTCAGACTAAACTGGCTGACGGAATTTATGCC
TCTTCCGACCATCAAGCATTTTATCCGTACTCCTGATGATGCATGGTTACTCACCACTGCGATCCCCGGG
AAAACAGCATTCCAGGTATTAGAAGAATATCCTGATTCAGGTGAAAATATTGTTGATGCGCTGGCAGTGT
TCCTGCGCCGGTTGCATTCGATTCCTGTTTGTAATTGTCCTTTTAACAGCGATCGCGTATTTCGTCTCGC
TCAGGCGCAATCACGAATGAATAACGGTTTGGTTGATGCGAGTGATTTTGATGACGAGCGTAATGGCTGG
CCTGTTGAACAAGTCTGGAAAGAAATGCATAAACTTTTGCCATTCTCACCGGATTCAGTCGTCACTCATG
GTGATTTCTCACTTGATAACCTTATTTTTGACGAGGGGAAATTAATAGGTTGTATTGATGTTGGACGAGT
CGGAATCGCAGACCGATACCAGGATCTTGCCATCCTATGGAACTGCCTCGGTGAGTTTTCTCCT
Features (pLannotate 1.2.2; 11 found; start..end, strand, type, name):
     98..345     +  terminator     CYC1 terminator: S. cerevisiae CYC1; transcription terminator for CYC1
    420..1008    -  rep_origin     ori: high-copy-number ColE1/pMB1/pBR322/pUC origin of replication
   1099..1575    +  promoter       GAP promoter: promoter for Pichia pastoris glyceraldehyde-3-phosphate dehydrogenase
   1580..1609    +  CDS            VN155(I152L) (fragment): improved N-terminal fragment of mVenus for use in bimolecular fluorescence complementation (BiFC) (Kodama and Hu, 2010)
   1699..1725    +  CDS            VN155(I152L) (fragment): improved N-terminal fragment of mVenus for use in bimolecular fluorescence complementation (BiFC) (Kodama and Hu, 2010)
   1789..1839    +  CDS            VN155(I152L) (fragment): improved N-terminal fragment of mVenus for use in bimolecular fluorescence complementation (BiFC) (Kodama and Hu, 2010)
   1909..1950    +  CDS            VN155(I152L) (fragment): improved N-terminal fragment of mVenus for use in bimolecular fluorescence complementation (BiFC) (Kodama and Hu, 2010)
   1956..1985    +  terminator     AOX1 terminator (fragment): Pichia pastoris AOX1; transcription terminator for AOX1
   2006..2413    +  promoter       TEF1 promoter: S. cerevisiae TEF1; promoter for EF-1α
   2420..2467    +  promoter       EM7 promoter: synthetic bacterial promoter&nbsp
   2492..93      +  CDS            KanR (across the origin): aminoglycoside phosphotransferase; aph(3')-Ia; confers resistance to kanamycin in bacteria or G418 (Geneticin®) in eukaryotes
