[The description below was written by a language model from this plasmid's Addgene catalogue record and pLannotate feature annotations shown in this document.]
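Description:
PP67 is a small (about 3.2 kb) yeast expression plasmid built on the pPICZ A backbone, a vector family designed for Pichia pastoris. It is propagated in E. coli through a high-copy ColE1/pUC-type origin. A single aminoglycoside phosphotransferase (KanR) gene serves as a dual-host marker. It sits behind tandem S. cerevisiae TEF1 and synthetic bacterial EM7 promoters and is followed by the CYC1 terminator, so the same coding sequence gives kanamycin resistance in bacteria and G418 resistance in yeast. This cassette takes the place of the Zeocin marker normally associated with pPICZ vectors. No yeast replication origin is annotated, which is consistent with a plasmid meant to act by chromosomal integration rather than episomal maintenance.

The expression unit is driven by the constitutive P. pastoris GAP (glyceraldehyde-3-phosphate dehydrogenase) promoter. It is followed by a region of roughly 370 bp in which the annotation software found only four short, discontinuous matches to an N-terminal mVenus fragment, and then a brief fragment of the AOX1 terminator. These scattered hits suggest a GFP-family fluorescent protein sequence, possibly partial or codon-diverged, but the record does not identify the reporter and the automated labels should not be read as a deliberate BiFC component.

The catalogue names the insert only as "Integration Site 8". No feature in the table corresponds to it, so its sequence, genomic location and position in the plasmid are not stated. The plasmid was deposited in connection with a supplemental figure from work on engineered yeast for programmable, point-of-care production of biologics. It appears to be one of a series used to compare candidate genomic integration sites, although the record does not describe the assay.
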