Addgene plasmid #78951: PP67
Purpose: Supplemental Figure 3. Integration Site 8.
Depositing lab: Timothy Lu. Depositing organization: Massachusetts Institute of Technology. Publication: Synthetic biology and microbioreactor platforms for programmable production of biologics at the point-of-care. Perez-Pinera P, Han N, Cleto S, Cao J, Purcell O, Shah KA, Lee K, Ram R, Lu TK. Nat Commun. 2016 Jul 29;7:12211. doi: 10.1038/ncomms12211. PubMed 27470089.
Backbone
  Vector backbone: pPICZ A
  Vector type: Yeast Expression
  Selectable markers: Neomycin (select with G418)
Growth in bacteria
  Bacterial resistance: Kanamycin, 50 μg/mL
  Growth temperature: 37°C
  Growth strain: DH5alpha
  Copy number: Unknown
Gene/Insert
  Gene/Insert name: Integration Site 8
Terms and licenses: Academic/Nonprofit Terms; Industry Terms: Not Available to Industry
How to cite: PP67 was a gift from Timothy Lu (Addgene plasmid # 78951 ; http://n2t.net/addgene:78951 ; RRID:Addgene_78951)
