>Addgene plasmid #78951 | PP67 | addgene partial sequence | sequence record 153459 | pBR322ori-3 5'-tttgtttgcaagcagcagat-3'
CTTTGATCTTTTCTACGGGGTCTGACGCTCAGTGGAACGAAAACTCACGTTAAGGGATTTTGGTCATGCA
TGAGATCAGATCTTTTTTGTAGAAATGTCTTGGTGTCCTCGTCCAATCAGGTAGCCATCTCTGAAATATC
TGGCTCCGTTGCAACTCCGAACGACCTGCTGGCAACGTAAAATTCTCCGGGGTAAAACTTAAATGTGGAG
TAATGGAACCAGAAACGTCTCTTCCCTTCTCTCTCCTTCCACCGCCCGTTACCGTCCCTAGGAAATTTTA
CTCTGCTGGAGAGCTTCTTCTACGGCCCCCTTGCAGCAATGCTCTTCCCAGCATTACGTTGCGGGTAAAA
CGGAGGTCGTGTACCCGACCTAGCAGCCCAGGGATGGAAAAGTCCCGGCCGTCGCTGGCAATAATAGCGG
GCGGACGCATGTCATGAGATTATTGGAAACCACCAGAATCGAATATAAAAGGCGAACACCTTTCCCAATT
TTGGTTTCTCCTGACCCAAAGACTTTAAATTTAATTTATTTGTCCCTATTTCAATCAATTGAACAACTAT
TTCGGCTGGACGGCGACGTAAACGGCCACAAGTTTATGGCCGTGATGACCTGTGTCTTCGTGGTTTGTCT
GGTCAACCACCGCGGTCTCAGTGGTGTACGGTACAAACCCAAAGCAGCACGACACGGCAACTACAAGACC
CGCGCCGAGGGCATGTTCCCCAAAGCGATACCACTTGAAGCAGTGGTACTGCTTGTGGGTACACTCTGCG
GGTGTGAAGTTCGAGGGCGACACCCTGGTGAACCGCATCGAGCTGAAGGGCATCTTCCAACTCGCTTAAT
TGCGAGTT
