>Addgene plasmid #78951 | PP67 | addgene partial sequence | sequence record 153460 | GFPGenotRW 5'-AGTCGATGCCCTTCAGCTCGAT-3'
CCGCAGAGTGTACCCACAAGCAGTACCACTGCTTCAAGTGGTATCGCTTTGGGGAACATGCCCTCGGCGC
GGGTCTTGTAGTTGCCGTGTCGTGCTGCTTTGGGTTTGTACCGTACACCACTGAGACCGCGGTGGTTGAC
CAGACAAACCACGAAGACACAGGTCATCACGGCCATAAACTTGTGGCCGTTTACGTCGCCGTCCAGCCGA
AATAGTTGTTCAATTGATTGAAATAGGGACAAATAAATTAAATTTAAAGTCTTTGGGTCAGGAGAAACCA
AAATTGGGAAAGGTGTTCGCCTTTTATATTCGATTCTGGTGGTTTCCAATAATCTCATGACATGCGTCCG
CCCGCTATTATTGCCAGCGACGGCCGGGACTTTTCCATCCCTGGGCTGCTAGGTCGGGTACACGACCTCC
GTTTTACCCGCAACGTAATGCTGGGAAGAGCATTGCTGCAAGGGGGCCGTAGAAGAAGCTCTCCAGCAGA
GTAAAATTTCCTAGGGACGGTAACGGGCGGTGGAAGGAGAGAGAAGGGAAGAGACGTTTCTGGTTCCATT
ACTCCACATTTAAGTTTTACCCCGGAGAATTTTACGTTGCCAGCAGGTCGTTCGGAGTTGCAACGGAGCC
AGATATTTCAGAGATGGCTACCTGATTGGACGAGGACACCAAGACATTTCTACAAAAAAGATCTGATCTC
ATGCATGACCAAAATCCCTTAACGTGAGTTTTCGTTCCACTGAGCGTCAGACCCCGTAGA
